>Addgene plasmid #163853 | acta1-Cavin4a-Clover | addgene full sequence | sequence record 342306 | Addgene NGS Result
CCACCTAAATTGTAAGCGTTAATATTTTGTTAAAATTCGCGTTAAATTTTTGTTAAATCAGCTCATTTTT
TAACCAATAGGCCGAAATCGGCAAAATCCCTTATAAATCAAAAGAATAGACCGAGATAGGGT
[37 nt withheld, positions 133-169]
AAAGAACGTGGACTCCAACGTCAAAGG
[32 nt withheld, positions 197-228]
GCTGGCTAAGAACTCATCAGCCTCCCCGGTCCATCTACCCACGTACCAATGCACCAATTGGCCACAATGA
CGGCTACTACATGGTGCCATTCCTTCCTCTTTATAGGAATGGAGACTACCTCCTGTCCAACAATGCTCTT
GGATACGAGTACGCCTACCTGTTGGACCCAGGTCATTGCACAACACCAGAAATGCCCTCTGATCTGCAAA
AGACGTGAATATCTGTTCAGACACCCATATCCACTCTGTTCCACACAGGTCAGAGGTTTGTCCAGGAGTT
CTTGACAGAGGTGTAAAAAGTACTCAAAAATTTTACTCAAGTGAAAGTACAAGTACTTAGGGAAAATTTT
ACTCAATTAAAAGTAAAAGTATCTGGCTAGAATCTTACTTGAGTAAAAGTAAAAAAGTACTCCATTAAAA
TTGTACTTGAGTATTAAGGAAGTAAAAGTAAAAGCAAGAAAGAAAACTAGAGATTCTTGTTTAAGCTTTT
AATCTCAAAAAACATTAAATGAAATGCATACAAGGTTTTATCCTGCTTTAGAACTGTTTGTATTTAATTA
TCAAACTATAAGACAGACAATCTAATGCCAGTACACGCTACTCAAAGTTGTAAAACCTCAGATTTAACTT
CAGTAGAAGCTGATTCTCAAAATTGTTAGTGTCAAGCCTAGCTCTTTTGGGGCTGAAAAGCAATCCTGCA
GTGCTGAAAAGCCTCTCACAGGCAGCCGATGCGGGAAGAGGTGTATTAGTCTTGATAGAGAGGCTGCAAA
TAGCAGGAAACGTGAGCAGAGACTCCCTGGTGTCTGAAACACAGGCCAGATGGGCCCTCGAGCAGGAAAC
AGCTATGACCATGATTACGCCAAGCTATCAACTTTGTATAGAAAAGTTGGCACGCGCAGATTCCGTGTGG
GCCTGGTAATATCTTACCATTTTAAGCTATTTTAAGATTAGGGAAAAAAATTAAATAAAACTACTTTAAA
ATTACTTTCCTTAAAAAGCAACATATTTATTTAGTTTTTGTTTAACTGGCTCAAGATTGTAATATTTTAC
TTTTACATGTTTTTTTAAGTACCTAAATGTGTTCAAAAGTAAAGTATGTTATTGTTTTTTTTTTTTAATG
TTAGCTAAGCTTTAAATTGTAATATATTACTTTTAAAAGTGACTTTTTAAAAATGTAAATAAAAAAGTAA
CTATAAATGTGTAATGCATGTTATTTCTGTGGGTTTTTAATTTTCATCTCAACTGGGCTTACAATTTTAA
CATAATAAAAATCAAATCAAATCAAATCAGGCCCTTATTTGTCACATACACTCTTGTATACTGAAATAAA
CTAAATGTTGAGAAAAATTTAAATACACCAAAATAACGCATACCTTTTTTGTAATTACCTAAGTAAAACA
TTTAGTTCCTTTTTTAAGTGACTCAAGATTGTAATCTATTAATTGTAAAAGATAAAACTAGTGATCAATC
TGACGTGCTTCTATGCAGCCTGTGAGATTAATTGTGATGTTTAATTATTAAACAATTTAAATGGATCAAA
CATTTCACATGTGCTTATTGTGTCCAACAAAACCAGCAGAAGCACTTAAAAATATTGCATGACAACATGA
GTTTTTAATGTAAATTATATATACTTCCTAAACGAAGTTAATCATATTTCTAAAATAATAATGTCATTGA
AATATTTAAATAAATGATAAGCTTTAGTTGATTCAACATAAAATTGAAAGCAATAAGGACTTTTTTTTTT
TACAGCGGTGAAGCAAAAGCATGTAATAATCATATAATATAATAAATAAATAAATAAATAATGGCTCTTG
GTGCAAATATGAACACTTTAAATAAATATAGAATAAATATGATCAATAAGTCATAACGATGTGTTTTATG
TTGATTATAATTTAAACATGTTTCTAACGCAAGTTTTAAAAACTGTTTTAAAGTATTATTTTAAGTTATA
AGATCAATTTGACTCAACATTTTGTAGTGAAAATATGTTGTGTAAAATTAATATAATATACACTATAAAA
ATGCAGGGTTCCACACAATACATTAATGTTGTCCCAACACAAATCGATTAAGTTAACAAATATATGTGGA
TTGAACATAAAAAATTAAGTTGTCCCAATGAAATCTCAAGAATTGTGTTGTTTCAGCTCATTTTAAATAA
GTAGTTTTAACAAGTAAAAAATAACATATTTTTGAGTGTGTATATATATATATTACAAAATATAATAATA
TAAAATGTAAAAGATATAAACCATGCTACATATATTTAAGAGCTATTTTGCACATTACTTTTTTGCAAGC
CATTTTAGTGTTTTTTTTACAAATATATATTAGCTAAATATACAATATCTTAAATATACAATTAATCAGA
CATGCAATTAATGCATTTAACCTACATAAAAATACATGATCAACATATGTTTTATGCTGATTACAACTAA
ATCAAACGTAATGAAATTAATTTATAAAAGCGATTTAAATATGTCAATATTTTAAGTTAAAATCACTTGA
AACCTACTATAAATGAACTTAAATTAAAAAAATCTCCTTTAATTCCAATGCAACAGTGTTGTTTTTTCAG
CTGAGGACCCCCGGTGCAGATGGTTGGCCCCCGGCCCGCTATTCTAAGGAAGCCTTTCTTAATTTTAGGG
CGGCGCTGCATGCGCTCAGATCAGATTCACGGGTGGAGAGGGTTATTTTCTCTTTTTTATTTTTTCTTGC
CTGCTCATATTTGGGCCTGTGTGAACCCCAGGCTCCGCCTCGGCCCCCAGGAGCCGCTCTTATTTAAAGG
GGATCCTCGCCTTCAGTCTTCGTCCCAGTGGAAGCATCAGTCTTGTGATAACAACTTGGTGAGTCCTACA
GACCAGCGCTCGACTCTAGGCTTTAAATGCATTGATTTCTCTGGATTAGCTACCGGGAGAGTTTTAACTT
TGCTTATTAGTCTTGTGCTCGAACTGCTAGGTTTAAAGAGTGTTTTCTCTAATGCATGCATGAAGCGACA
GCTGAAAACCAGAAATAGAGCGTTTGTCCTCCTGTTAAACTCTAGCCTTTCTTTGGCATTTGTCAGTCCG
AGTCTTCAGCTGCCGGCAGGAGATTGGGTTTCAGTAACACTTGCTGAGCACAAACTACACGTGCTTTCTT
CAGATTTAATTCATTATTAATCATTCTAGATTTAAATGATGTTCTTACTCATTGCTGATTATTTTAGCCT
TGCGGAGCAGATTAAATGAGCACGTGTTTCATTAAGATTGATTTAAATATAATTAATATTTCACCACTGT
AGTTTTAAAATTGCCTTCTAAGTCATGGTTGATTTTTAATAGGTATCGGCTCTAATTAGATTACTATTTT
GGTTTTTAAATGTTATTTCTATTTCATTTGTAGGCTCGTTTTTAATGTGATTTTATTAGATTCTAGTTTT
AAAATCATCTCTTAGCCTTAATGAGCAGACTGAATGAACATGTTTCATTAAGATTAACTTCATTATAATG
AATTATTTAATCATTCTAGTGGGTTATAAATCAGCTCTATTTAAATTAATTGTCGTGTTTATTTCTATTT
AATTTTTGATTATTTTTTCAGGGTCGTTTTTATGTGATTTTTTCCCGTTTCTAATTTTAAACTAATTGTT
TGATTTTTATATGATTCGACTCTTTTTAAATGAATTGTTTTGCTTTTTTTATTGAGCATATATATATTAT
ACAATTTCAATCAACAATTGTTGTGCTTTTTAAATGTTGTTTCTATTTCATTTCTAGGGTCGATTTTATT
CGATTCTAGTTTTAAAATCGTGATTTTTAACTTCTAACCTTACTGAGCAGACTGAATGAACATGTTTCAT
CAAGATTAACTTCATTATAGTTAATTATTGAATCGTGCTAGTGGTTTATAAATCAGCTCTATTTAAATTA
ATCATCATCATTATTTCTATTTAATTTTTATTATTTCTTTAGGATTATTTTTATGTGATTTTTTTCACGT
TCTAGTTTTAAACTCAATGCTCATTACTGCTCACCCTTGCTGAGCAGTCTTTCGTTAAGATTAAATTAAT
TAATAACCATTCTAGTTTTAAAACAGTGTCTTAAGGCATAGCTGATATTTTACAAGTTTACTATTTAATA
TATCTCCTTTCTTTTTTTAGGGTCGATTTCATCTGATTTGATTAATTTTTATTATCTTCACTAAGCTTTT
TGTTCTAGGTTTTATTCTCAGTATTATTACTGTTATATTTGAACTGAATTTCTCCTCATAGTTTATTCAT
TTTATTTATTTATTTTTTGTTTATTCGCTATTTTGTATTTTAGTTTTTAATTAGAAATTTTATTAGAATC
GTTTTGAACTAGTTTTTATGCACTCTAACATTAATATTAAATCATAACTATTATTTTTATTATAATTTAT
TTGTGTTTATCTTTTTGTGTAGCTTTCATGTGTTTTTATTTTAGTTTTATTATGTTTGCATTGAATTTTT
TGGACTAGTTTATATAACGATATACAGAAAAGCCATGACAACAAATGTTTTTATAATACCTATTAAGTAT
AAGCTAATCAGATTTCCACTATTCTGTTCAAAGTTAACATTATTAGCCATTCTGATGGATCATTTGACAT
TTGTCATATGTCTTTATGAACACTGCTCTTTCAGATGCCACTTTTAAAGCTGTTTTTTACAGTAAATGAA
CGTTTATTATTATGACATTATTTCCTAAGGCCTCTAGAGTACAGCAGGATGTGGCGTGTGCATTACCGTG
TAATTATGCTGACTGTAAATGTGCATTTATAGACTGTCAGCATGTCTGACTGTGCGCTGTTGTGATTGGT
CCTGCACAGACCAAGGCAAGTTTGTACAAAAAAGCAGGCTGCCACCATGGAAAAGAGAGGAGATGTCATA
TTAGGGGTTGAGGATGAATCCGGGCAGCCCGTCTCTGCCCTGTCCATTCTGTCTCTGCTGGAGCGTGTGT
CAACAATCATCGATGGTGTCCAGGCAAGCCAACAGCGTATGGAGGAACGCCAACAGCAGCTCGAGGGCTC
GGTCAGCGCTGTCCAGTCCGAGCTTCTCAAACTGGCTCGTGACCACGGGGCCACAGCGACGACCGTCGAC
AAACTGCTGCAGAAGGCCCGGCGTGTGAGCACACACGTTAAAGAAGTACGTTCACGTGTGGAGAAACAGA
ACGTGCGCGTGAAGAAAGTGGAAACTACGCAAGATGAGCTGCTCACACGCAACAAGTTCAGGGTTGTGAT
CTATCAGGGTGAAAAAGAAGTCCCCTCTGTTGCTGTCACCAAGACTCCCAAGGGAGCAGGGCTTGCTGAG
TTGGAGGTGGAGCCAGATGAGTATGACATCCCTGCTGACCTGTCATCTGATGAAGAGTACATGGTGGTGG
AGGATGCGGAGTCGTCCAGGGGCGCCCGCCTCAAACAGTCCGGGTTAAAAGGCATCGAGAACATCAAGGC
TGCGTTCTCCAAAGAGAACATGAACAAGACCCGCGAGAAGACCCGAGAAAACCTCAGCAAGACCAAGGAG
AGCCTGAGTAAGACCGGCCAGACGCTTGGAACCAAATTCAACACTTTGGGTGAGAAGATCGTGCCACCCG
AGCAGCGAGAGAAGATAAAGCAGAGCAGCGAGAGGCTGAAGGAAAACATCGCTAAGAAAGCGCCCACCAA
GGAATCCTTCAAAATCAAGCTGAAGAAGGAGCGCACGGTCGCTGAAGGCCAGGAGGGTGCGGAGGCGGAA
CCTGCTGTGACTCCACCCAAAGGCAGGAAGTCCAGCCCAGATGTGACCTACACAGAGGTGGTTACCGAAA
ACAAAAGGGAGGGTCCAGTATCAGAGGAGGGAGCAACTCGTATCCATGAGGACGACCCAGCTTTCTTGTA
CAAAGTGGTGGTGAGCAAGGGCGAGGAGCTGTTCACCGGGGTGGTGCCCATCCTGGTCGAGCTGGACGGC
GACGTAAACGGCCACAAGTTCAGCGTCCGCGGCGAGGGCGAGGGCGATGCCACCAACGGCAAGCTGACCC
TGAAGTTCATCTGCACCACCGGCAAGCTGCCCGTGCCCTGGCCCACCCTCGTGACCACCTTCGGCTACGG
CGTGGCCTGCTTCAGCCGCTACCCCGACCACATGAAGCAGCACGACTTCTTCAAGTCCGCCATGCCCGAA
GGCTACGTCCAGGAGCGCACCATCTCTTTCAAGGACGACGGTACCTACAAGACCCGCGCCGAGGTGAAGT
TCGAGGGCGACACCCTGGTGAACCGCATCGAGCTGAAGGGCATCGACTTCAAGGAGGACGGCAACATCCT
GGGGCACAAGCTGGAGTACAACTTCAACAGCCACAACGTCTATATCACGGCCGACAAGCAGAAGAACGGC
ATCAAGGCTAACTTCAAGATCCGCCACAACGTTGAGGACGGCAGCGTGCAGCTCGCCGACCACTACCAGC
AGAACACCCCCATCGGCGACGGCCCCGTGCTGCTGCCCGACAACCACTACCTGAGCCATCAGTCCGCCCT
GAGCAAAGACCCCAACGAGAAGCGCGATCACATGGTCCTGCTGGAGTTCGTAACCGCCGCCGGGATCACT
CTCGGCATGGACGAGCTGTACAAGTAACAACTTTATTATACATAGTTGATAATTCACTGGCCGTCGTTTT
ACGGTACCATCGATGATGATCCAGACATGATAAGATACATTGATGAGTTTGGACAAACCACAACTAGAAT
GCAGTGAAAAAAATGCTTTATTTGTGAAATTTGTGATGCTATTGCTTTATTTGTAACCATTATAAGCTGC
AATAAACAAGTTAACAACAACAATTGCATTCATTTTATGTTTCAGGTTCAGGGGGAGGTGTGGGAGGTTT
TTTAAAGCAAGTAAAACCTCTACAAATGTGGTATGGCTGATTATGATCCTCTAGATCAGATCTGCGAAGA
TACGGCCACGGGTGCTCTTGATCCTGTGGCTGATTTTGGACTGTGCTGCTCGCAGCTGCTGATGAATCAC
ATACTTCCTCCATTTTCTTCCACTGATTGACTGTTATAATTTCCCTAATTTCCAGGTCAAGGTGCTGTGC
ATTGTGGTAATAGATGTGACATGACGTCACTTCCAAAGGACCAATGAACATGTCTGACCAATTTCATATA
ATGTGAAAACGATTTTCATAGGCAGAATAAATAACATTTAAATTAAACTGGGCATCAGCGCAATTCAATT
GGTTTGGTAATAGCAAGGGAAAATAGAATGAAGTGATCTCCAAAAAATAAGTACTTTTTGACTGTAAATA
AAATTGTAAGGAGTAAAAAGTACTTTTTTTTCTAAAAAAATGTAATTAAGTAAAAGTAAAAGTATTGATT
TTTAATTGTACTCAAGTAAAGTAAAAATCCCCAAAAATAATACTTAAGTACAGTAATCAAGTAAAATTAC
TCAAGTACTTTACACCTCTGGTTCTTGACCCCCTACCTTCAGCAAGCCCAGCAGATCCACTAGTTCTAGA
GCGGCCGCCACCGCGGTGGAGCTCCAGCTTTTGTTCCCTTTAGTGAGGGTTAATTGCGCGCTTGGCGTAA
TCATGGTCATAGCTGTTTCCTGTGTGAAATTGTTATCCGCTCACAATTCCACACAACATACGAGCCGGAA
GCATAAAGTGTAAAGCCTGGGGTGCCTAATGAGTGAGCTAACTCACATTAATTGCGTTGCGCTCACTGCC
CGCTTTCCAGTCGGGAAACCTGTCGTGCCAGCTGCATTAATGAATCGGCCAACGCGCGGGGAGAGGCGGT
TTGCGTATTGGGCGCTCTTCCGCTTCCTCGCTCACTGACTCGCTGCGCTCGGTCGTTCGGCTGCGGCGAG
CGGTATCAGCTCACTCAAAGGCGGTAATACGGTTATCCACAGAATCAGGGGATAACGCAGGAAAGAACAT
GTGAGCAAAAGGCCAGCAAAAGGCCAGGAACCGTAAAAAGGCCGCGTTGCTGGCGTTTTTCCATAGGCTC
CGCCCCCCTGACGAGCATCACAAAAATCGACGCTCAAGTCAGAGGTGGCGAAACCCGACAGGACTATAAA
GATACCAGGCGTTTCCCCCTGGAAGCTCCCTCGTGCGCTCTCCTGTTCCGACCCTGCCGCTTACCGGATA
CCTGTCCGCCTTTCTCCCTTCGGGAAGCGTGGCGCTTTCTCATAGCTCACGCTGTAGGTATCTCAGTTCG
GTGTAGGTCGTTCGCTCCAAGCTGGGCTGTGTGCACGAACCCCCCGTTCAGCCCGACCGCTGCGCCTTAT
CCGGTAACTATCGTCTTGAGTCCAACCCGGTAAGACACGACTTATCGCCACTGGCAGCAGCCACTGGTAA
CAGGATTAGCAGAGCGAGGTATGTAGGCGGTGCTACAGAGTTCTTGAAGTGGTGGCCTAACTACGGCTAC
ACTAGAAGAACAGTATTTGGTATCTGCGCTCTGCTGAAGCCAGTTACCTTCGGAAAAAGAGTTGGTAGCT
CTTGATCCGGCAAACAAACCACCGCTGGTAGCGGTGGTTTTTTTGTTTGCAAGCAGCAGATTACGCGCAG
AAAAAAAGGATCTCAAGAAGATCCTTTGATCTTTTCTACGGGGTCTGACGCTCAGTGGAACGAAAACTCA
CGTTAAGGCATTTTGGTCATGAGATTATCAAAAAGGATCTTCACCTAGATCCTTTTAAATTAAAAATGAA
GTTTTAAATCAATCTAAAGTATATATGAGTAAACTTGGTCTGACAGTTACCAATGCTTAATCAGTGAGGC
ACCTATCTCAGCGATCTGTCTATTTCGTTCATCCATAGTTGCCTGACTCCCCGTCGTGTAGATAACTACG
ATACGGGAGGGCTTACCATCTGGCCCCAGTGCTGCAATGATACCGCGAGACCCACGCTCACCGGCTCCAG
ATTTATCAGCAATAAACCAGCCAGCCGGAAGGGCCGAGCGCAGAAGTGGTCCTGCAACTTTATCCGCCTC
CATCCAGTCTATTAATTGTTGCCGGGAAGCTAGAGTAAGTAGTTCGCCAGTTAATAGTTTGCGCAACGTT
GTTGCCATTGCTACAGGCATCGTGGTGTCACGCTCGTCGTTTGGTATGGCTTCATTCAGCTCCGGTTCCC
AACGATCAAGGCGAGTTACATGATCCCCCATGTTGTGCAAAAAAGCGGTTAGCTCCTTCGGTCCTCCGAT
CGTTGTCAGAAGTAAGTTGGCCGCAGTGTTATCACTCATGGTTATGGCAGCACTGCATAATTCTCTTACT
GTCATGCCATCCGTAAGATGCTTTTCTGTGACTGGTGAGTACTCAACCAAGTCATTCTGAGAATAGTGTA
TGCGGCGACCGAGTTGCTCTTGCCCGGCGTCAATACGGGATAATACCGCGCCACATAGCAGAACTTTAAA
AGTGCTCATCATTGGAAAACGTTCTTCGGGGCGAAAACTCTCAAGGATCTTACCGCTGTTGAGATCCAGT
TCGATGTAACCCACTCGTGCACCCAACTGATCTTCAGCATCTTTTACTTTCACCAGCGTTTCTGGGTGAG
CAAAAACAGGAAGGCAAAATGCCGCAAAAAAGGGAATAAGGGCGACACGGAAATGTTGAATACTCATACT
CTTCCTTTTTCAATATTATTGAAGCATTTATCAGGGTTATTGTCTCATGAGCGGATACATATTTGAATGT
ATTTAGAAAAATAAACAAATAGGGGTTCCGCGCACATTTCCCCGAAAAGTG
Features (pLannotate 1.2.2; 21 found; start..end, strand, type, name):
      7..228     -  rep_origin     M13 ori (fragment) (sequence partly withheld): M13 bacteriophage origin of replication; arrow indicates direction of (+) strand synthesis
    228..515     +  CDS            tyr (fragment) (sequence partly withheld): TYRO_ORYLA - Also known as tyro. Experimental evidence at transcript level: Swiss-Prot protein existence level 2. This is a copper-containing oxidase that functions in the formation of pigments such as melanins and other polyphenolic compounds. From Oryzias latipes (Japanese rice fish) (Japanese killifish).
   1097..1117    +  protein_bind   attB4: mutant version of attB; core recombination site for the Gateway® BP reaction BP Clonase™
   2018..2034    -  promoter       copia promoter (fragment): strong promoter from the Drosophila transposable element copia (Sinclair et al., 1986)
   5075..5095    +  protein_bind   attB1: mutant version of attB; core recombination site for the Gateway® BP reaction BP Clonase™
   5105..6091    +  CDS            cavin4a: CVN4A_DANRE - Also known as murca. Experimental evidence at protein level: Swiss-Prot protein existence level 1. Induces rhoa activation and activates nppa transcription and myofibrillar organization through the rho/rock signaling pathway. From Danio rerio (Zebrafish) (Brachydanio rerio).
   6093..6117    -  protein_bind   attB2: mutant version of attB; recombination site for the Gateway® BP reaction BP Clonase™
   6117..6835    +  CDS            mClover2 (fragment): monomeric derivative of the bright green-yellow fluorescent protein Clover mammalian codon-optimized
   6836..6856    -  protein_bind   attB3: mutant version of attB; core recombination site for the Gateway® BP reaction BP Clonase™
   6860..6880    +  CDS            lacZα (fragment): LacZα fragment of β-galactosidase; lacZ fragment
   6896..7030    -  polyA_signal   SV40 poly(A) signal: SV40 polyadenylation signal
   7053..7136    -  CDS            large T antigen (fragment): large T antigen from SV40 (simian virus 40)
   7702..7742    -  misc_feature   MCS (fragment): pBluescript multiple cloning site
   7755..7773    -  promoter       T3 promoter: promoter for bacteriophage T3 RNA polymerase
   7818..7834    -  protein_bind   lac operator: The lac repressor binds to the lac operator to inhibit transcription in E. coli. This inhibition can be relieved by adding lactose or isopropyl-β-D-thiogalactopyranoside (IPTG). lac repressor encoded by lacI
   7842..7872    -  promoter       lac promoter: promoter for the E. coli lac operon
   7887..7908    -  protein_bind   CAP binding site: CAP binding activates transcription in the presence of cAMP. E. coli catabolite activator protein
   7921..8013    -  CDS            lacI (fragment): lac repressor; lacI; The lac repressor binds to the lac operator to inhibit transcription in E. coli. This inhibition can be relieved by adding lactose or isopropyl-β-D-thiogalactopyranoside (IPTG).
   8196..8784    -  rep_origin     ori: high-copy-number ColE1/pMB1/pBR322/pUC origin of replication
   8955..9815    -  CDS            AmpR: β-lactamase; bla; confers resistance to ampicillin, carbenicillin, and related antibiotics
   9816..9920    -  promoter       AmpR promoter: bla
