[The description below was written by a language model from this plasmid's Addgene catalogue record and pLannotate feature annotations shown in this document.]
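Description:
acta1-Cavin4a-Clover is a zebrafish expression plasmid of about 9.9 kb, built in the pDest-Tol2-pA2 destination backbone and intended for muscle-specific expression of a fluorescently tagged caveola-associated protein. It is propagated in E. coli as a high-copy plasmid through a ColE1/pUC-type origin and selected with ampicillin via the β-lactamase gene and its own promoter. Remnants of a pBluescript-type backbone are also annotated, including a partial M13 origin, a T3 promoter and lac promoter/operator elements. The short fragment matching medaka tyrosinase probably reflects sequence flanking the Tol2 transposon arms. The Tol2 ends themselves are not called in the feature table and are implied only by the backbone name.

The payload shows the layout of a three-fragment multisite Gateway assembly. Between attB4 and attB1 lies roughly 4 kb with no meaningful annotation. Given its position and the construct name, this region presumably carries the acta1 (skeletal muscle actin) promoter that confers muscle specificity, although the record does not describe it further; the tiny "copia promoter" hit inside it is likely spurious. Between attB1 and attB2 sits the zebrafish cavin4a (murca) coding sequence, followed across the attB2 site by Clover, annotated as an mClover2-like green-yellow fluorescent protein, which forms the C-terminal fusion. After attB3, an SV40 polyadenylation signal from the backbone terminates the transcript.

In Tol2 vectors of this kind, co-delivery with transposase allows the cassette to integrate into the zebrafish genome for transient or stable transgenesis. The associated publication concerns GFP-directed proximity-dependent biotin labelling in zebrafish, which suggests that the Cavin4a-Clover fusion serves both to visualise the protein in muscle and as a fluorescent-protein target for that proteomic mapping approach.
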