Addgene plasmid #163853: acta1-Cavin4a-Clover
Purpose: Zebrafish muscle specific expression of Cavin4a-Clover, Parton lab clone DPV
Depositing lab: Rob Parton. Depositing organization: University of Queensland, Institute for Molecular Bioscience. Publication: In vivo proteomic mapping through GFP-directed proximity-dependent biotin labelling in zebrafish. Xiong Z, Lo HP, McMahon KA, Martel N, Jones A, Hill MM, Parton RG, Hall TE. Elife. 2021 Feb 16;10. pii: 64631. doi: 10.7554/eLife.64631. PubMed 33591275.
Backbone
  Vector backbone: pDest-Tol2-pA2
  Vector type: Zebrafish expression
Growth in bacteria
  Bacterial resistance: Ampicillin, 100 μg/mL
  Growth temperature: 37°C
  Growth strain: DH5alpha
  Copy number: High Copy
Gene/Insert
  Gene/Insert name: Cavin4a
  Species: D. rerio (zebrafish)
  Entrez Gene: cavin4a (a.k.a. Ca, im:689568, im:6895682, mur, murc, murca, zgc:158664)
  Tag / fusion protein: Clover (C terminal on insert)
Terms and licenses: Academic/Nonprofit Terms; Industry Terms: Not Available to Industry
How to cite: acta1-Cavin4a-Clover was a gift from Rob Parton (Addgene plasmid # 163853 ; http://n2t.net/addgene:163853 ; RRID:Addgene_163853)
